Addgene plasmid #241990: pAAV-CMV-RBP2
Purpose: Mouse RBP2 (accession ID NP_001074857.1), CMV promoter-enhancer, downstream WPRE.
Depositing lab: Tobias Moser. Depositing organization: Universitaetsmedizin Goettingen. Publication: Establishing synthetic ribbon-type active zones in a heterologous expression system. Kapoor R, Do TT, Schwenzer N, Petrovic A, Dresbach T, Lehnart SE, Fernandez-Busnadiego R, Moser T. Elife. 2026 Jan 13;13:RP98254. doi: 10.7554/eLife.98254. PubMed 41528127.
Backbone
  Vector backbone: pAAV-GFP
  Vector type: Mammalian Expression, AAV
Growth in bacteria
  Bacterial resistance: Ampicillin, 100 μg/mL
  Growth temperature: 37°C
  Growth strain: NEB Stable
  Copy number: Unknown
Gene/Insert
  Gene/Insert name: RIM-BP2
  Species: M. musculus (mouse)
  Insert size (bp): 3267
  GenBank ID: NP_001074857.1
  Entrez Gene: Rimbp2 (a.k.a. A930033C01Rik, mKIAA0318)
  Promoter: CMV enhancer
  Tag / fusion protein: RIM-BP2 (untagged)
  Cloning method: Other
  Sequencing primers: 5′ cgagtcagtgagcgaggaa
Terms and licenses: Academic/Nonprofit Terms; Industry Terms: Not Available to Industry
Depositor comments: This untagged version for RBP2 expression was made by cloning the RBP2 cDNA obtained from f(syn)w-mKate2-p2A-RBP2 plasmid and replacing RIBEYE-GFP in the pAAV-CMV-HBA-RIBEYE-GFP-WPRE plasmid by in-fusion cloning (Takara Bio USA, Inc.). Please visit https://doi.org/10.7554/eLife.98254.1 for the ELife preprint.
How to cite: pAAV-CMV-RBP2 was a gift from Tobias Moser (Addgene plasmid # 241990 ; http://n2t.net/addgene:241990 ; RRID:Addgene_241990)
