[The description below was written by a language model from this plasmid's Addgene catalogue record and pLannotate feature annotations shown in this document.]
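Description:
pAAV-CMV-RBP2 is an AAV transfer plasmid, also usable as a plain mammalian expression vector, built on the pAAV-GFP backbone to express untagged mouse RIM-binding protein 2 (RIM-BP2, gene Rimbp2). The full sequence is about 7.8 kb. In bacteria it is maintained through a high-copy ColE1/pUC-type origin and selected with ampicillin via the β-lactamase gene and its own promoter. An f1 phage origin is also present. The short annotated fragments of RSF ori, lacI, lacZα, bom and rop appear to be backbone remnants rather than functional parts.

The expression cassette lies between two AAV2 inverted terminal repeats, which the annotation detects only as short fragments; ITRs are the cis elements needed to replicate and package the intervening DNA into AAV particles. Within them, the human CMV immediate-early enhancer sits upstream of the roughly 3.2 kb Rimbp2 coding sequence. A gap of about 400 bp between the enhancer and the coding sequence is unannotated. The depositor notes that the parent plasmid was a CMV-HBA design, so a core promoter likely occupies this region, though the feature table does not confirm it. Downstream are a WPRE, which enhances transcript stability and expression, and a bovine growth hormone polyadenylation signal. The construct was made by In-Fusion cloning, replacing a RIBEYE-GFP insert with RBP2 cDNA taken from a lentiviral mKate2-P2A-RBP2 plasmid.

RIM-BP2 is a presynaptic scaffold that links RIM proteins to voltage-gated calcium channels. The associated study used this plasmid in reconstituting synthetic ribbon-type active zones in a heterologous expression system, where an untagged version avoids occupying a fluorescence channel or perturbing the protein.
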