Features (pLannotate 1.2.2; 15 found; start..end, strand, type, name):
     48..181     +  rep_origin     RSF ori (fragment): Plasmids containing the RSF 1030 origin of replication can be propagated in E. coli cells that contain additional plasmids with compatible origins.
    183..236     +  CDS            lacI (fragment): lac repressor; lacI; The lac repressor binds to the lac operator to inhibit transcription in E. coli. This inhibition can be relieved by adding lactose or isopropyl-β-D-thiogalactopyranoside (IPTG).
    240..278     -  repeat_region  AAV2 ITR (fragment): inverted terminal repeat of adeno-associated virus serotype 2 inverted
    323..626     +  enhancer       CMV enhancer: human cytomegalovirus immediate early enhancer
   1036..4272    +  CDS            Rimbp2: RIMB2_MOUSE - Also known as Kiaa0318, Rbp2. Experimental evidence at protein level: Swiss-Prot protein existence level 1. Plays a role in the synaptic transmission as bifunctional linker that interacts simultaneously with RIMS1, RIMS2, CACNA1D and CACNA1B. From Mus musculus (Mouse).
   4326..4914    +  misc_feature   WPRE: woodchuck hepatitis virus posttranscriptional regulatory element
   4953..5160    +  polyA_signal   bGH poly(A) signal: bovine growth hormone polyadenylation signal
   5169..5207    +  repeat_region  AAV2 ITR (fragment): inverted terminal repeat of adeno-associated virus serotype 2 inverted
   5211..5277    +  CDS            lacZα (fragment): LacZα fragment of β-galactosidase; lacZ fragment
   5281..5709    +  rep_origin     f1 ori (sequence partly withheld): f1 bacteriophage origin of replication; arrow indicates direction of (+) strand synthesis
   5737..5836    -  misc_feature   bom (fragment): basis of mobility region from pBR322
   5938..5973    -  CDS            rop (fragment): Rop protein, which maintains plasmids at low copy number; rop
   6068..6172    +  promoter       AmpR promoter: bla
   6173..7033    +  CDS            AmpR: β-lactamase; bla; confers resistance to ampicillin, carbenicillin, and related antibiotics
   7204..7792    +  rep_origin     ori: high-copy-number ColE1/pMB1/pBR322/pUC origin of replication
>Addgene plasmid #241990 | pAAV-CMV-RBP2 | addgene full sequence | sequence record 484633 | Addgene NGS Result
AACGCCAGCAACGCGGCCTTTTTACGGTTCCTGGCCTTTTGCTGGCCTTTTGCTCACATGTTCTTTCCTG
CGTTATCCCCTGATTCTGTGGATAACCGTATTACCGCCTTTGAGTGAGCTGATACCGCTCGCCGCAGCCG
AACGACCGAGCGCAGCGAGTCAGTGAGCGAGGAAGCGGAAGAGCGCCCAATACGCAAACCGCCTCTCCCC
GCGCGTTGGCCGATTCATTAATGCAGGCTGCAGAGAGGGAGTGGCCAACTCCATCACTAGGGGTTCCTCA
GATCTAGGATCACGCGTTCTAGATCCCATATATGGAGTTCCGCGTTACATAACTTACGGTAAATGGCCCG
CCTGGCTGACCGCCCAACGACCCCCGCCCATTGACGTCAATAATGACGTATGTTCCCATAGTAACGCCAA
TAGGGACTTTCCATTGACGTCAATGGGTGGAGTATTTACGGTAAACTGCCCACTTGGCAGTACATCAAGT
GTATCATATGCCAAGTACGCCCCCTATTGACGTCAATGACGGTAAATGGCCCGCCTGGCATTATGCCCAG
TACATGACCTTATGGGACTTTCCTACTTGGCAGTACATCTACGTATTAGTCATCGCTATTACCATGGTGA
TGCGGTTTTGGCGGCCGGGCCCAGCACCCCAAGGCGGCCAACGCCAAAACTCTCCCCCCTCCTCTTCCTC
AATCTCGCTCTCGCTCTTTTTTTTTTTCGCAAAAGGAGGGGAGAGGGGGTAAAAAAATGCTGCACTGTGC
GGCGAAGCCGGTGAGTGAGCGGCGCGGGGCCAATCAGCGTGCGCCGTTCCGAAAGTTGCCTTTTATGGCT
CGAGCGGCCGGCCGCGGCGGCGCCCTATAAAACCCAGCGGCGCGACGCGCCACCACCGCCGAGACCGCGT
CCGCCCCGCGAGCACAGAGCCTCGCCTTTGCCGATCCGCCGCCCGTCCACACCCGCCGCCAGGTAAGCCC
GGCCAGCCGACCGGGGCAGGCGGCTCACGGCCCGGCCGCAGGCGGCCGCGCCACCATGCGAGAGGCTGCT
GAGCGGCGGCAACAGCTGGAGTTGGAGCATGAGCAAGCCCTGGCCTTCCTCAATGCCAAGCAGCAGGAGA
TCCAGCTACTGCAGCAGGCTCAGGTTGAAGCTAAGAAAGAGCATGAAGGTGCTGTGCAGCTGTTAGAGAA
CACCCTGGACTGCATGCAGTCCAAGGTCCGAGAGCTGGAAGAGAAATGCCGTGTGCAGAGTGAGCAGTTT
AACTTGTTGTCCCGGGACCTGGAAAAGTTCCGGCAACACACTGGGAGTATTGACCTGCTGGGCAGCAGCT
CAGTGGCCCTGCTGGATGTTCCCTTGGCCCCTGGCAAGCCTTTCCCTCAGTACATGAATGGACTAGCCAC
CTCCATCCACAAAGGTCACGAGGGCCCCACTGGACACTACTCTGTGATTGGTGACTATATTCCGCTGTCT
GGGGACAAGCTGGAGTCTCCGTGTGTGAAGCCCTCCTTCCTCTTGCGATCCAGCAGCCCAAGATGCAGAT
TTGAGTCCGAGATGGACAATGACCGGAACTCTAACAACTCCAAGCAAAGCAGCTCGGGGAAGGTGCACCT
GTGTGTGGCCCGCTACAGTTACAACCCCTTCGATGGGCCCAATGAGAACCCAGAAGCTGAGCTGCCTCTC
ACGGCGGGAAAGTACCTCTATGTCTATGGGGACATGGATGAAGATGGGTTCTATGAAGGAGAGCTTCTGG
ATGGGCAAAGGGGCTTGGTGCCCTCCAACTTTGTGGATTTTATCCAGGACAATGAGTCGCGGCTGGCTGG
TACTCTGGGGAGTGAGCAGGACCAGAACTTTCTCAACCACTCTGGCATCAGTCTGGAGCGCGACAGCATC
CTTCACCTTCACTCCCCAACTCAAGTGGACTCGGGGATCACCGACAATGGTGGGGGGACCCTGGACGTGA
ACATCGACGACATCGGAGAAGACACCGTGCCTTACCCTAGGAAAATCACCCTTATCAAACAGCTTGCCAA
AAGTGTCATCGTGGGCTGGGAGCCCCCTGCTGTGCCTCCCGGCTGGGGCACCGTGAGCAGTTATAATGTG
CTGGTGGACAAAGAGACACGCATGAGCCTTGCCCTGGGTAGGAGAACTAAGGCGCTGATCGAGAAACTTA
ACACAGCTGCCTGCACCTACCGCATCTCCGTGCAGTGCGTCACGAGCCGGGGAAACTCAGACGAGCTGCA
GTGCACTCTGCTGGTGGGCAAGGATGTGGTGGTGGCACCGTCCCAGCTGCGTGTGGACAACATCACACAG
ATCTCTGCCCAGCTCTCGTGGCTGCCGACCAACAGTAACTACAGCCATATCATCTTCCTCAACGAAGAAG
AACTGGACATCGTGAAGGCAGCCAGGTACAAGTACCAATTCTTCAACCTCAGGCCTAATATGGCCTACAA
GGTGAAGGTCTTGGCCCAGCCACACCAGATGCCCTGGCAGCTGCCGCTGGAGCAGAGAGAAAAGAAGGAG
GCCTGTGTGGAGTTCTCCACGCTGCCTGCAGGACCTCCAGCCCCACCACAAGATGTCACTGTCCACGCTG
GGGCCACAGCCGCCTCTGTTCAGGTCTCCTGGAAGCCCCCTGCACTGACTCCCACTGGGTTGTCCAATGG
AGCAAATGTCACAGGATACGGCGTGTACGCCAAAGGGCAGAGGGTGGCTGAGGTCATCGCCCCCACGGCA
GATGGCACGGCAGTGGAGCTGATCCGGCTGCGAAGCCTAGAGGCCAAGGCCGTGAGTGTGCGTACCCTGT
CTGTACAGGGAGAGTCCATGGATTCTGCCCTCGCTGCCATCCCCCCTGACCTCCTGGTGCCTCCAGCCCC
CCACCCGAGGACTGCTCCCCCACCAAAGCCATTAGCAAGTGACATGGATACCAAAGACCAACACCTGGGG
CCCCACGTCAAAGTGGATGAGTCCTGGGAGCAGAGCCGGTCACCGGGCCCTGCACATGGCCACATGTTGG
AACCACCTGACATGCACAGCGCTGGCCCAGGCAGAAGGTCACCCTCGCCCAGCCGGATCCTTCCTCAGCC
ACAAGGAGCCCCCGTGTCTACCACTGTCGCCAAGGCCATGGCCCGTGAAGCTGCACAGAGGGTGGCTGAG
AGCAACAGGTTAGAGAAAAGGAGCCTCTTTCTAGAGCAAAGCAGTGCGGGGCAATATACCAACTCGGACG
AGGAGGACGGCTACGCCTCCCCCGAGGTCAAGAGGAGAGGCACCTCAGTGGATGACTTCCTCAAAGGGTC
AGAGCTGGGCAAGCAGCCCCACTGTTGCCATGGAGATGAGTACCACACAGAGAGCAGCCGGGGGTCAGAC
CTGTCGGACATCATGGAGGAGGATGAGGAGGAGCTATACTCAGAGATGCAGCTGGAGGATGGGGGCCGCC
GTCGGCCCAGCGGTACCTCTCACAACGCCCTCAAGATTTTAGGAAACTCCACGTTGATGGGACGAGCAGA
CCGGATGGAACACGTGAGCCGAAGGTATTCACACAGTGGCGGAGGGTCTCATAGGCACCGCCCAGCGATG
GCTCCATCCATTGATGAATACACCGGGCGAGACCATCTTTCTCCAGACTTCTATGATGAGTCCGAAACTG
ACCCTGGTGCTGAGGAGCTCCCAGCCCGTATCTTTGTGGCTCTGTTTGACTATGACCCACTGACCATGTC
CCCAAACCCAGACGCTGCTGAAGAGGAGCTTCCCTTCAAAGAAGGACAGATCATCAAGGTATATGGAGAC
AAAGACGCAGATGGCTTCTACCGTGGGGAGACCTGTGCCAGGCTCGGCCTCATTCCCTGTAACATGGTCT
CTGAGATCCATGCGGATGATGAGGAGATGATGGATCAGCTGCTGAGGCAAGGCTTCCTCCCTCTGAACAC
GCCTGTGGAGAAAATAGAGAGAAGTAGAAGAAGCGGCCGGGGTCACTCTGTACCCACACGAAGAATGGTG
GCTCTCTACGACTATGATCCTAGGGAAAGCTCTCCTAACGTGGATGTTGAGGCTGAACTTCCATTTTGCA
CAGGAGACATTATTACTGTTTTTGGTGAAATCGATGAAGATGGATTTTATTATGGAGAGCTGAATGGGCA
AAAAGGCCTCGTGCCTTCCAATTTCCTGGAAGAAGTGCCTGATGATGTGGAGGTCCACCTTTCTGATGCT
CCGCCCCACTACTCCCACGACCCGCCCATGCGCTCCAAGGCCAAAAGGAAGAAGAGTGTTCATTTCACAC
CCGAACAAAAACTTATTTCTGAAGAAGATCTGTAAGCGGCCGCAAGCTTATCGATAATCAACCTCTGGAT
TACAAAATTTGTGAAAGATTGACTGGTATTCTTAACTATGTTGCTCCTTTTACGCTATGTGGATACGCTG
CTTTAATGCCTTTGTATCATGCTATTGCTTCCCGTATGGCTTTCATTTTCTCCTCCTTGTATAAATCCTG
GTTGCTGTCTCTTTATGAGGAGTTGTGGCCCGTTGTCAGGCAACGTGGCGTGGTGTGCACTGTGTTTGCT
GACGCAACCCCCACTGGTTGGGGCATTGCCACCACCTGTCAGCTCCTTTCCGGGACTTTCGCTTTCCCCC
TCCCTATTGCCACGGCGGAACTCATCGCCGCCTGCCTTGCCCGCTGCTGGACAGGGGCTCGGCTGTTGGG
CACTGACAATTCCGTGGTGTTGTCGGGGAAATCATCGTCCTTTCCTTGGCTGCTCGCCTGTGTTGCCACC
TGGATTCTGCGCGGGACGCCCTTCTGCTACGTCCCTTCGGCCCTCAATCCAGCGGACCTTCCTTCCCGCG
GCCTGCTGCCGGCTCTGCGGCCTCTTCCGCGTCTTCGCCTTCGCCCTCAGACGAGTCGGATCTCCCTTTG
GGCCGCCTCCCCGCATCGATACCGTCGACTAGAGCTCGCTGATCAGCCTCGACTGTGCCTTCTAGTTGCC
AGCCATCTGTTGTTTGCCCCTCCCCCGTGCCTTCCTTGACCCTGGAAGGTGCCACTCCCACTGTCCTTTC
CTAATAAAATGAGGAAATTGCATCGCATTGTCTGAGTAGGTGTCATTCTATTCTGGGGGGTGGGGTGGGG
CAGGACAGCAAGGGGGAGGATTGGGAAGACAATAGCAGGCATGCTGGGGAGAGATCTGAGGAACCCCTAG
TGATGGAGTTGGCCACTCCCTCTCTGCAGCCTGGCGTAATAGCGAAGAGGCCCGCACCGATCGCCCTTCC
CAACAGTTGCGCAGCCTGAATGGCGAATGG
[124 nt withheld, positions 5281-5404]
C
[91 nt withheld, positions 5406-5496]
A
[49 nt withheld, positions 5498-5546]
CCTTTGACGTTGGAGTCCACGTTCTTT
[37 nt withheld, positions 5574-5610]
ACCCTATCTCGGTCTATTCTTTTGATTTATAAGGGATTTTGCCGATTTCGGCCTATTGGTTAAAAAATGA
GCTGATTTAACAAAAATTTAACGCGAATTTTAACAAAATATTAACGCTTACAATTTCCTGATGCGGTATT
TTCTCCTTACGCATCTGTGCGGTATTTCACACCGCATATGGTGCACTCTCAGTACAATCTGCTCTGATGC
CGCATAGTTAAGCCAGCCCCGACACCCGCCAACACCCGCTGACGCGCCCTGACGGGCTTGTCTGCTCCCG
GCATCCGCTTACAGACAAGCTGTGACCGTCTCCGGGAGCTGCATGTGTCAGAGGTTTTCACCGTCATCAC
CGAAACGCGCGAGACGAAAGGGCCTCGTGATACGCCTATTTTTATAGGTTAATGTCATGATAATAATGGT
TTCTTAGACGTCAGGTGGCACTTTTCGGGGAAATGTGCGCGGAACCCCTATTTGTTTATTTTTCTAAATA
CATTCAAATATGTATCCGCTCATGAGACAATAACCCTGATAAATGCTTCAATAATATTGAAAAAGGAAGA
GTATGAGTATTCAACATTTCCGTGTCGCCCTTATTCCCTTTTTTGCGGCATTTTGCCTTCCTGTTTTTGC
TCACCCAGAAACGCTGGTGAAAGTAAAAGATGCTGAAGATCAGTTGGGTGCACGAGTGGGTTACATCGAA
CTGGATCTCAACAGCGGTAAGATCCTTGAGAGTTTTCGCCCCGAAGAACGTTTTCCAATGATGAGCACTT
TTAAAGTTCTGCTATGTGGCGCGGTATTATCCCGTATTGACGCCGGGCAAGAGCAACTCGGTCGCCGCAT
ACACTATTCTCAGAATGACTTGGTTGAGTACTCACCAGTCACAGAAAAGCATCTTACGGATGGCATGACA
GTAAGAGAATTATGCAGTGCTGCCATAACCATGAGTGATAACACTGCGGCCAACTTACTTCTGACAACGA
TCGGAGGACCGAAGGAGCTAACCGCTTTTTTGCACAACATGGGGGATCATGTAACTCGCCTTGATCGTTG
GGAACCGGAGCTGAATGAAGCCATACCAAACGACGAGCGTGACACCACGATGCCTGTAGCAATGGCAACA
ACGTTGCGCAAACTATTAACTGGCGAACTACTTACTCTAGCTTCCCGGCAACAATTAATAGACTGGATGG
AGGCGGATAAAGTTGCAGGACCACTTCTGCGCTCGGCCCTTCCGGCTGGCTGGTTTATTGCTGATAAATC
TGGAGCCGGTGAGCGTGGGTCTCGCGGTATCATTGCAGCACTGGGGCCAGATGGTAAGCCCTCCCGTATC
GTAGTTATCTACACGACGGGGAGTCAGGCAACTATGGATGAACGAAATAGACAGATCGCTGAGATAGGTG
CCTCACTGATTAAGCATTGGTAACTGTCAGACCAAGTTTACTCATATATACTTTAGATTGATTTAAAACT
TCATTTTTAATTTAAAAGGATCTAGGTGAAGATCCTTTTTGATAATCTCATGACCAAAATCCCTTAACGT
GAGTTTTCGTTCCACTGAGCGTCAGACCCCGTAGAAAAGATCAAAGGATCTTCTTGAGATCCTTTTTTTC
TGCGCGTAATCTGCTGCTTGCAAACAAAAAAACCACCGCTACCAGCGGTGGTTTGTTTGCCGGATCAAGA
GCTACCAACTCTTTTTCCGAAGGTAACTGGCTTCAGCAGAGCGCAGATACCAAATACTGTTCTTCTAGTG
TAGCCGTAGTTAGGCCACCACTTCAAGAACTCTGTAGCACCGCCTACATACCTCGCTCTGCTAATCCTGT
TACCAGTGGCTGCTGCCAGTGGCGATAAGTCGTGTCTTACCGGGTTGGACTCAAGACGATAGTTACCGGA
TAAGGCGCAGCGGTCGGGCTGAACGGGGGGTTCGTGCACACAGCCCAGCTTGGAGCGAACGACCTACACC
GAACTGAGATACCTACAGCGTGAGCTATGAGAAAGCGCCACGCTTCCCGAAGGGAGAAAGGCGGACAGGT
ATCCGGTAAGCGGCAGGGTCGGAACAGGAGAGCGCACGAGGGAGCTTCCAGGGGGAAACGCCTGGTATCT
TTATAGTCCTGTCGGGTTTCGCCACCTCTGACTTGAGCGTCGATTTTTGTGATGCTCGTCAGGGGGGCGG
AGCCTATGGAAA
